>Addgene plasmid #246266 | pCAGGS-mEGFP-Rab7a(T22N) | addgene full sequence | sequence record 488604 | Addgene NGS Result
GGTCGATCGACATTGATTATTGACTAGTTATTAATAGTAATCAATTACGGGGTCATTAGTTCATAGCCCA
TATATGGAGTTCCGCGTTACATAACTTACGGTAAATGGCCCGCCTGGCTGACCGCCCAACGACCCCCGCC
CATTGACGTCAATAATGACGTATGTTCCCATAGTAACGCCAATAGGGACTTTCCATTGACGTCAATGGGT
GGAGTATTTACGGTAAACTGCCCACTTGGCAGTACATCAAGTGTATCATATGCCAAGTACGCCCCCTATT
GACGTCAATGACGGTAAATGGCCCGCCTGGCATTATGCCCAGTACATGACCTTATGGGACTTTCCTACTT
GGCAGTACATCTACGTATTAGTCATCGCTATTACCATGGTCGAGGTGAGCCCCACGTTCTGCTTCACTCT
CCCCATCTCCCCCCCCTCCCCACCCCCAATTTTGTATTTATTTATTTTTTAATTATTTTGTGCAGCGATG
GGGGCGGGGGGGGGGGGGGGGCGCGCGCCAGGCGGGGCGGGGCGGGGCGAGGGGCGGGGCGGGGCGAGGC
GGAGAGGTGCGGCGGCAGCCAATCAGAGCGGCGCGCTCCGAAAGTTTCCTTTTATGGCGAGGCGGCGGCG
GCGGCGGCCCTATAAAAAGCGAAGCGCGCGGCGGGCGGGAGTCGCTGCGCGCTGCCTTCGCCCCGTGCCC
CGCTCCGCCGCCGCCTCGCGCCGCCCGCCCCGGCTCTGACTGACCGCGTTACTCCCACAGGTGAGCGGGC
GGGACGGCCCTTCTCCTCCGGGCTGTAATTAGCGCTTGGTTTAATGACGGCTTGTTTCTTTTCTGTGGCT
GCGTGAAAGCCTTGAGGGGCTCCGGGAGGGCCCTTTGTGCGGGGGGAGCGGCTCGGGGGGTGCGTGCGTG
TGTGTGTGCGTGGGGAGCGCCGCGTGCGGCTCCGCGCTGCCCGGCGGCTGTGAGCGCTGCGGGCGCGGCG
CGGGGCTTTGTGCGCTCCGCAGTGTGCGCGAGGGGAGCGCGGCCGGGGGCGGTGCCCCGCGGTGCGGGGG
GGGCTGCGAGGGGAACAAAGGCTGCGTGCGGGGTGTGTGCGTGGGGGGGTGAGCAGGGGGTGTGGGCGCG
TCGGTCGGGCTGCAACCCCCCCTGCACCCCCCTCCCCGAGTTGCTGAGCACGGCCCGGCTTCGGGTGCGG
GGCTCCGTACGGGGCGTGGCGCGGGGCTCGCCGTGCCGGGCGGGGGGTGGCGGCAGGTGGGGGTGCCGGG
CGGGGCGGGGCCGCCTCGGGCCGGGGAGGGCTCGGGGGAGGGGCGCGGCGGCCCCCGGAGCGCCGGCGGC
TGTCGAGGCGCGGCGAGCCGCAGCCATTGCCTTTTATGGTAATCGTGCGAGAGGGCGCAGGGACTTCCTT
TGTCCCAAATCTGTGCGGAGCCGAAATCTGGGAGGCGCCGCCGCACCCCCTCTAGCGGGCGCGGGGCGAA
GCGGTGCGGCGCCGGCAGGAAGGAAATGGGCGGGGAGGGCCTTCGTGCGTCGCCGCGCCGCCGTCCCCTT
CTCCCTCTCCAGCCTCGGGGCTGTCCGCGGGGGGACGGCTGCCTTCGGGGGGGACGGGGCAGGGCGGGGT
TCGGCTTCTGGCGTGTGACCGGCGGCTCTAGCTAGAGCCTCTGCTAACCATGTTCATGCCTTCTTCTTTT
TCCTACAGCTCCTGGGCAACGTGCTGGTTATTGTGCTGTCTCATCATTTTGGCAAAGAATTCGCTAGCGC
TACCGGTCGCCACCATGGTGAGCAAGGGCGAGGAGCTGTTCACCGGGGTGGTGCCCATCCTGGTCGAGCT
GGACGGCGACGTAAACGGCCACAAGTTCAGCGTGTCCGGCGAGGGCGAGGGCGATGCCACCTACGGCAAG
CTGACCCTGAAGTTCATCTGCACCACCGGCAAGCTGCCCGTGCCCTGGCCCACCCTCGTGACCACCCTGA
CCTACGGCGTGCAGTGCTTCAGCCGCTACCCCGACCACATGAAGCAGCACGACTTCTTCAAGTCCGCCAT
GCCCGAAGGCTACGTCCAGGAGCGCACCATCTTCTTCAAGGACGACGGCAACTACAAGACCCGCGCCGAG
GTGAAGTTCGAGGGCGACACCCTGGTGAACCGCATCGAGCTGAAGGGCATCGACTTCAAGGAGGACGGCA
ACATCCTGGGGCACAAGCTGGAGTACAACTACAACAGCCACAACGTCTATATCATGGCCGACAAGCAGAA
GAACGGCATCAAGGTGAACTTCAAGATCCGCCACAACATCGAGGACGGCAGCGTGCAGCTCGCCGACCAC
TACCAGCAGAACACCCCCATCGGCGACGGCCCCGTGCTGCTGCCCGACAACCACTACCTGAGCACCCAGT
CCAAGCTGAGCAAAGACCCCAACGAGAAGCGCGATCACATGGTCCTGCTGGAGTTCGTGACCGCCGCCGG
GATCACTCTCGGCATGGACGAGCTGTACAAGTCCGGACTCAGATCTCGAGGCATGACCTCTAGGAAGAAA
GTGTTGCTGAAGGTCATCATCCTGGGAGACTCTGGTGTTGGAAAGAACTCGCTCATGAACCAGTATGTGA
ATAAGAAGTTCAGTAACCAGTACAAAGCCACAATAGGAGCAGACTTTCTGACCAAGGAGGTGATGGTGGA
TGACAGACTTGTTACCATGCAGATCTGGGACACAGCTGGTCAAGAACGGTTCCAGTCTCTTGGTGTGGCC
TTCTACAGAGGTGCAGATTGCTGCGTTCTGGTGTTTGATGTGACTGCCCCCAACACATTCAAAACCCTTG
ACAGCTGGAGAGACGAGTTTCTCATCCAGGCCAGCCCCCGGGATCCTGAGAACTTCCCTTTTGTTGTGTT
GGGAAACAAGATTGACCTGGAAAACAGACAAGTGGCCACAAAGAGGGCACAGGCTTGGTGCTACAGCAAA
AACAACATTCCTTACTTCGAGACCAGTGCCAAGGAGGCCATCAATGTGGAACAGGCCTTCCAGACAATTG
CTCGGAATGCCCTTAAACAGGAAACGGAAGTGGAGCTGTACAATGAATTCCCTGAACCCATCAAACTGGA
CAAGAACGAGCGGGCCAAGGCCTCCGCAGAGAGCTGCAGCTGTTGATCTAGAGTCGACGGATCTTTTTCC
CTCTGCCAAAAATTATGGGGACATCATGAAGCCCCTTGAGCATCTGACTTCTGGCTAATAAAGGAAATTT
ATTTTCATTGCAATAGTGTGTTGGAATTTTTTGTGTCTCTCACTCGGAAGGACATATGGGAGGGCAAATC
ATTTAAAACATCAGAATGAGTATTTGGTTTAGAGTTTGGCAACATATGCCCATATGCTGGCTGCCATGAA
CAAAGGTTGGCTATAAAGAGGTCATCAGTATATGAAACAGCCCCCTGCTGTCCATTCCTTATTCCATAGA
AAAGCCTTGACTTGAGGTTAGATTTTTTTTATATTTTGTTTTGTGTTATTTTTTTCTTTAACATCCCTAA
AATTTTCCTTACATGTTTTACTAGCCAGATTTTTCCTCCTCTCCTGACTACTCCCAGTCATAGCTGTCCC
TCTTCTCTTATGGAGATCCCTCGACCTGCAGCCCAAGCTTGGCGTAATCATGGTCATAGCTGTTTCCTGT
GTGAAATTGTTATCCGCTCACAATTCCACACAACATACGAGCCGGAAGCATAAAGTGTAAAGCCTGGGGT
GCCTAATGAGTGAGCTAACTCACATTAATTGCGTTGCGCTCACTGCCCGCTTTCCAGTCGGGAAACCTGT
CGTGCCAGCGGATCCGCATCTCAATTAGTCAGCAACCATAGTCCCGCCCCTAACTCCGCCCATCCCGCCC
CTAACTCCGCCCAGTTCCGCCCATTCTCCGCCCCATGGCTGACTAATTTTTTTTATTTATGCAGAGGCCG
AGGCCGCCTCGGCCTCTGAGCTATTCCAGAAGTAGTGAGGAGGCTTTTTTGGAGGCCTAGGCTTTTGCAA
AAAGCTAACTTGTTTATTGCAGCTTATAATGGTTACAAATAAAGCAATAGCATCACAAATTTCACAAATA
AAGCATTTTTTTCACTGCATTCTAGTTGTGGTTTGTCCAAACTCATCAATGTATCTTATCATGTCTGGAT
CCGCTGCATTAATGAATCGGCCAACGCGCGGGGAGAGGCGGTTTGCGTATTGGGCGCTCTTCCGCTTCCT
CGCTCACTGACTCGCTGCGCTCGGTCGTTCGGCTGCGGCGAGCGGTATCAGCTCACTCAAAGGCGGTAAT
ACGGTTATCCACAGAATCAGGGGATAACGCAGGAAAGAACATGTGAGCAAAAGGCCAGCAAAAGGCCAGG
AACCGTAAAAAGGCCGCGTTGCTGGCGTTTTTCCATAGGCTCCGCCCCCCTGACGAGCATCACAAAAATC
GACGCTCAAGTCAGAGGTGGCGAAACCCGACAGGACTATAAAGATACCAGGCGTTTCCCCCTGGAAGCTC
CCTCGTGCGCTCTCCTGTTCCGACCCTGCCGCTTACCGGATACCTGTCCGCCTTTCTCCCTTCGGGAAGC
GTGGCGCTTTCTCATAGCTCACGCTGTAGGTATCTCAGTTCGGTGTAGGTCGTTCGCTCCAAGCTGGGCT
GTGTGCACGAACCCCCCGTTCAGCCCGACCGCTGCGCCTTATCCGGTAACTATCGTCTTGAGTCCAACCC
GGTAAGACACGACTTATCGCCACTGGCAGCAGCCACTGGTAACAGGATTAGCAGAGCGAGGTATGTAGGC
GGTGCTACAGAGTTCTTGAAGTGGTGGCCTAACTACGGCTACACTAGAAGAACAGTATTTGGTATCTGCG
CTCTGCTGAAGCCAGTTACCTTCGGAAAAAGAGTTGGTAGCTCTTGATCCGGCAAACAAACCACCGCTGG
TAGCGGTGGTTTTTTTGTTTGCAAGCAGCAGATTACGCGCAGAAAAAAAGGATCTCAAGAAGATCCTTTG
ATCTTTTCTACGGGGTCTGACGCTCAGTGGAACGAAAACTCACGTTAAGGGATTTTGGTCATGAGATTAT
CAAAAAGGATCTTCACCTAGATCCTTTTAAATTAAAAATGAAGTTTTAAATCAATCTAAAGTATATATGA
GTAAACTTGGTCTGACAGTTACCAATGCTTAATCAGTGAGGCACCTATCTCAGCGATCTGTCTATTTCGT
TCATCCATAGTTGCCTGACTCCCCGTCGTGTAGATAACTACGATACGGGAGGGCTTACCATCTGGCCCCA
GTGCTGCAATGATACCGCGAGACCCACGCTCACCGGCTCCAGATTTATCAGCAATAAACCAGCCAGCCGG
AAGGGCCGAGCGCAGAAGTGGTCCTGCAACTTTATCCGCCTCCATCCAGTCTATTAATTGTTGCCGGGAA
GCTAGAGTAAGTAGTTCGCCAGTTAATAGTTTGCGCAACGTTGTTGCCATTGCTACAGGCATCGTGGTGT
CACGCTCGTCGTTTGGTATGGCTTCATTCAGCTCCGGTTCCCAACGATCAAGGCGAGTTACATGATCCCC
CATGTTGTGCAAAAAAGCGGTTAGCTCCTTCGGTCCTCCGATCGTTGTCAGAAGTAAGTTGGCCGCAGTG
TTATCACTCATGGTTATGGCAGCACTGCATAATTCTCTTACTGTCATGCCATCCGTAAGATGCTTTTCTG
TGACTGGTGAGTACTCAACCAAGTCATTCTGAGAATAGTGTATGCGGCGACCGAGTTGCTCTTGCCCGGC
GTCAATACGGGATAATACCGCGCCACATAGCAGAACTTTAAAAGTGCTCATCATTGGAAAACGTTCTTCG
GGGCGAAAACTCTCAAGGATCTTACCGCTGTTGAGATCCAGTTCGATGTAACCCACTCGTGCACCCAACT
GATCTTCAGCATCTTTTACTTTCACCAGCGTTTCTGGGTGAGCAAAAACAGGAAGGCAAAATGCCGCAAA
AAAGGGAATAAGGGCGACACGGAAATGTTGAATACTCATACTCTTCCTTTTTCAATATTATTGAAGCATT
TATCAGGGTTATTGTCTCATGAGCGGATACATATTTGAATGTATTTAGAAAAATAAACAAATAGGGGTTC
CGCGCACATTTCCCCGAAAAGTGCCACCTG
Features (pLannotate 1.2.2; 19 found; start..end, strand, type, name):
      9..388     +  enhancer       CMV enhancer: human cytomegalovirus immediate early enhancer
    390..667     +  promoter       chicken β-actin promoter: No description available
    668..1688    +  intron         chimeric intron: chimera between introns from chicken β-actin and rabbit β-globin
   1686..1742    +  CDS            HBB (fragment): HBB_LEPEU - Experimental evidence at protein level: Swiss-Prot protein existence level 1. Involved in oxygen transport from the lung to the various peripheral tissues. From Lepus europaeus (European hare).
   1765..2481    +  CDS            mEGFP: mEGFP is a basic (constitutively fluorescent) green fluorescent protein published in 2002, derived from Aequorea victoria. It has moderate acid sensitivity.
   2482..2500    +  misc_feature   MCS (fragment): multiple cloning site
   2503..3123    +  CDS            Rab7a: RAB7A_RAT - Also known as Rab7. Experimental evidence at protein level: Swiss-Prot protein existence level 1. Small GTPase which cycles between active GTP-bound and inactive GDP-bound states. In its active state, binds to a variety of effector proteins playing a key role in the regulation of endo- lysosomal trafficking. Governs early-to-late endosomal maturation, microtubule minus-end as well as plus-end directed endosomal migration and positioning, and endosome-lysosome transport through different protein-protein interaction cascades (By similarity). Plays a central role, not only in endosoma
   3207..3262    +  polyA_signal   β-globin poly(A) signal: rabbit β-globin polyadenylation signal (Gil and Proudfoot, 1987)
   3647..3663    -  protein_bind   lac operator: The lac repressor binds to the lac operator to inhibit transcription in E. coli. This inhibition can be relieved by adding lactose or isopropyl-β-D-thiogalactopyranoside (IPTG). lac repressor encoded by lacI
   3671..3701    -  promoter       lac promoter: promoter for the E. coli lac operon
   3716..3737    -  protein_bind   CAP binding site: CAP binding activates transcription in the presence of cAMP. E. coli catabolite activator protein
   3750..3789    -  CDS            lacI (fragment): lac repressor; lacI; The lac repressor binds to the lac operator to inhibit transcription in E. coli. This inhibition can be relieved by adding lactose or isopropyl-β-D-thiogalactopyranoside (IPTG).
   3796..3818    +  promoter       SV40 promoter (fragment): SV40 enhancer and early promoter
   3842..3977    +  rep_origin     SV40 ori: SV40 origin of replication
   3997..4131    +  polyA_signal   SV40 poly(A) signal: SV40 polyadenylation signal
   4133..4187    -  CDS            lacI (fragment): lac repressor; lacI; The lac repressor binds to the lac operator to inhibit transcription in E. coli. This inhibition can be relieved by adding lactose or isopropyl-β-D-thiogalactopyranoside (IPTG).
   4370..4958    -  rep_origin     ori: high-copy-number ColE1/pMB1/pBR322/pUC origin of replication
   5129..5989    -  CDS            AmpR: β-lactamase; bla; confers resistance to ampicillin, carbenicillin, and related antibiotics
   5990..6094    -  promoter       AmpR promoter: bla
