[The description below was written by a language model from this plasmid's Addgene catalogue record and pLannotate feature annotations shown in this document.]
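Description:
pCAGGS-mEGFP-Rab7a(T22N) is a mammalian expression plasmid of about 6.1 kb, built on the pCAGGS backbone and designed to produce a fluorescently tagged, dominant-negative form of the small GTPase Rab7a. It is maintained in E. coli through a high-copy ColE1/pUC-type origin and selected with ampicillin via the β-lactamase gene and its native promoter. The backbone also carries remnants of lac regulatory sequences (lac promoter, operator, CAP site and short lacI fragments). It also has an SV40 origin of replication with an adjacent SV40 poly(A) signal, which can support episomal amplification in cells expressing SV40 large T antigen.

Expression is driven by the CAG promoter, annotated here as its component parts: the CMV immediate early enhancer, the chicken β-actin promoter and a chimeric chicken β-actin/rabbit β-globin intron, which together give strong constitutive transcription in many mammalian cell types. A short β-globin-derived fragment annotated just after the intron is most likely part of this promoter cassette. Downstream lies the coding sequence for monomeric EGFP, joined through a short stretch of residual multiple cloning site to rat Rab7a, so that the fluorescent protein sits at the N-terminus of the GTPase. Transcripts are terminated by the rabbit β-globin polyadenylation signal. Rab7a normally cycles between GTP- and GDP-bound states to control endosome maturation and endo-lysosomal trafficking. The T22N substitution is recorded as making the protein dominant negative, a type of mutation generally understood to favour the inactive state and interfere with endogenous Rab7a function. The construct is suited to perturbing Rab7a-dependent trafficking while identifying expressing cells by green fluorescence. The associated publication concerns Rab GTPase roles in AMPA receptor trafficking and dendritic spine enlargement during long-term potentiation.
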