Addgene plasmid #246266: pCAGGS-mEGFP-Rab7a(T22N)
Purpose: Rab7a (Dominant negative)
Depositing lab: Ryohei Yasuda. Depositing organization: Max Planck Florida Institute. Publication: Rab10 inactivation promotes AMPAR trafficking and spine enlargement during long-term potentiation. Wang J, Nishiyama J, Parra-Bueno P, Okaz E, Oz G, Liu X, Watabe T, Suponitsky-Kroyter I, McGraw TE, Szatmari EM, Yasuda R. Elife. 2025 Sep 23;13:RP103879. doi: 10.7554/eLife.103879. PubMed 40986440.
Backbone
  Vector backbone: pCAGGS
  Backbone size w/o insert (bp): 4656
  Vector type: Mammalian Expression
Growth in bacteria
  Bacterial resistance: Ampicillin, 100 μg/mL
  Growth temperature: 37°C
  Growth strain: DH5alpha
  Copy number: High Copy
Gene/Insert
  Gene/Insert name: mEGFP-Rab7a(T22N)
  Species: R. norvegicus (rat)
  Insert size (bp): 1464
  Mutation: T22N
  Entrez Gene: Rab7a (a.k.a. Rab7)
  Promoter: CAG
  Cloning method: Restriction Enzyme; 5′ cloning site Unknown (unknown if destroyed)
Terms and licenses: Academic/Nonprofit Terms; Industry Terms: Not Available to Industry
How to cite: pCAGGS-mEGFP-Rab7a(T22N) was a gift from Ryohei Yasuda (Addgene plasmid # 246266 ; http://n2t.net/addgene:246266 ; RRID:Addgene_246266)
